>Addgene plasmid #193433 | pNC-BiFC-Ecc | addgene full sequence | sequence record 380172 | Addgene NGS Result
AAGCTTGTTGTAAAACGACGGCCAGTGCCGGCGCGCCACCGGTCAACATGTGGAGCACGACACACTTGTC
TACTCCAAAAATATCAAAGATACAGTCTCAGAAGACCAAAGGGCAATTGAGACTTTTCAACAAAGGGTAA
TATCCGGAAACCTCCTCGGATTCCATTGCCCAGCTATCTGTCACTTTATTGTGAAGATAGTGGAAAAGGA
AGGTGGCTCCTACAAATGCCATCATTGCGATAAAGGAAAGGCCATCGTTGAAGATGCCTCTGCCGACAGT
GGTCCCAAAGATGGACCCCCACCCACGAGGAGCATCGTGGAAAAAGAAGACGTTCCAACCACGTCTTCAA
AGCAAGTGGATTGATGTGATAACATGGTGGAGCACGACACACTTGTCTACTCCAAAAATATCAAAGATAC
AGTCTCAGAAGACCAAAGGGCAATTGAGACTTTTCAACAAAGGGTAATATCCGGAAACCTCCTCGGATTC
CATTGCCCAGCTATCTGTCACTTTATTGTGAAGATAGTGGAAAAGGAAGGTGGCTCCTACAAATGCCATC
ATTGCGATAAAGGAAAGGCCATCGTTGAAGATGCCTCTGCCGACAGTGGTCCCAAAGATGGACCCCCACC
CACGAGGAGCATCGTGGAAAAAGAAGACGTTCCAACCACGTCTTCAAAGCAAGTGGATTGATGTGATATC
TCCACTGACGTAAGGGATGACGCACAATCCCACTATCCTTCGCAAGACCCTTCCTCTATATAAGGAAGTT
CATTTCATTTGGAGAGGACGTCGAGAGTTCTCAACACAACATATACAAAACAAACGAATCTCAAGCAATC
AAGCATTCTACTTCTATTGCAGCAATTTAAATCATTTCTTTTAAAGCAAAAGCAATTTTCTGAAAATTTT
CACCATTTACGAACGATAGCCAGTGGTCTCTGTCCAGTCCTGGCCTCGTCGGCCATTCTCGACTAAGTTG
GCAGCATCACCCGACGCACTTTGCGCCGAATAAATACCTGTGACGGAAGATCACTTCGCAGAATAAATAA
ATCCTGGTGTCCCTGTTGATACCGGGAAGCCCTGGGCCAACTTTTGGCGAAAATGAGACGTTGATCGGCA
CGTAAGAGGTTCCAACTTTCACCATAATGAAATAAGATCACTACCGGGCGTATTTTTTGAGTTATCGAGA
TTTTCAGGAGCTAAGGAAGCTAAACTTTTGCTGACGAGAACAGGGACTGGTGAAATGCAGTTTAAGGTTT
ACACCTATAAAAGAGAGAGCCGTTATCGTCTGTTTGTGGATGTACAGAGTGATATTATTGACACGCCTGG
GCGACGGATGGTGATCCCCCTGGCCAGTGCACGTCTGCTGTCAGATAAAGTCTCCCGTGAACTTTACCCG
GTGGTGCATATCGGGGATGAAAGCTGGCGCATGATGACCACCGATATGGCCAGTGTGCCGGTATCCGTTA
TCGGGGAAGAAGTGGCTGATCTCAGCCACCGCGAAAATGACATCAAAAACGCCATTAACCTGATGTTCTG
GGGAATATAAATGTCAGGCTCCCTTATACACAGGGCCAGTCTGGCCACTTGTGGTCTGCTGAGACCCGGC
AGCGTGCAGCTCGCCGACCACTACCAGCAGAACACCCCCATCGGCGACGGCCCCGTGCTGCTGCCCGACA
ACCACTACCTGAGCTACCAGTCCGCCCTGAGCAAAGACCCCAACGAGAAGCGCGATCACATGGTCCTGCT
GGAGTTCGTGACCGCCGCCGGGATCACTCTCGGCATGGACGAGCTGTACAAGTGAAGATCCACCTGATCT
AGAGTCCGCAAAAATCACCAGTCTCTCTCTACAAATCTATCTCTCTCTATTTTTCTCCAGAATAATGTGT
GAGTAGTTCCCAGATAAGGGAATTAGGGTTCTTATAGGGTTTCGCTCATGTGTTGAGCATATAAGAAACC
CTTAGTATGTATTTGTATTTGTAAAATACTTCTATCAATAAAATTTCTAATTCCTAAAACCAAAATCCAG
TGACGCGAATTCCTGCAGCCCGGGGGATCCACTAGTTCTAGAGCGGCCGCCACCGCGGTGGAGCTCCAGC
TTTTGTTCCCTTTAGTGAGGGTTAATTGCGCGCTTGGCGTAATCATGGTCATAGCTGTTTCCTGTGTGAA
ATTGTTATCCGCTCACAATTCCACACAACATACGAGCCGGAAGCATAAAGTGTAAAGCCTGGGGTGCCTA
ATGAGTGAGCTAACTCACATTAATTGCGTTGCGCTCACTGCCCGCTTTCCAGTCGGGAAACCTGTCGTGC
CAGCTGCATTAATGAATCGGCCAACGCGCGGGGAGAGGCGGTTTGCGTATTGGGCGCTCTTCCGCTTCCT
CGCTCACTGACTCGCTGCGCTCGGTCGTTCGGCTGCGGCGAGCGGTATCAGCTCACTCAAAGGCGGTAAT
ACGGTTATCCACAGAATCAGGGGATAACGCAGGAAAGAACATGAAGGCCTTGACAGGATATATTGGCGGG
TAAACTAAGTCGCTGTATGTGTTTGTTTGAGATCTAATTCCGGGGATCGGAAATCCAGAAGCCCGAGAGG
TTGCCGCCTTTCGGGCTTTTTCTTTTTCAAAAAAAAAAATTTATAAAACGATCTGTTGCGGCCGGCCGCC
GGGTTGTGGGCAAAGGCGCTCGACGGTGGGCAACCGCTTGCGGTTGTCCACGGGCGGAGCCGGTGCGCGT
AGCGCATTGTCCACAAGCCAAGGGCGACCAATAATTGATATATATATTCATAATTGAAAAGCTAATTGAA
CATACTACTTGCTGTAACTACTTGCCGGAGCGAGGGGTGTTTGCAAGCTGTTGATCTGAAAGGGCTATTA
GCGTTCTCACGTGCCTTTTTGATTAGCGATTTCACGTGACCTTATTAGCGATTTCACGTACTCCGATTAG
CGATTTCACGTACCCTGATTAGCGATTTCACGTGGATAGTTTTTGGAGCGGGCCGGAAAGCCCCGTGAAT
CAAGGCTTTGCGGGGCATTAGCGGTTTCACGTGGATAACTACCCTCTATCCACAGGCTTCCGGGGATAAA
AAAGCCCGCTCGACGGCGGGCTGTTGGATGGGGATCGCCTGAATCGCCCCATCATCCAGCCAGAAAGTGA
GGGAGCCACGGTTGATGAGAGCTTTGTTGTAGGTGGACCAGTTGGTGATTTTGAACTTTTGCTTTGCCAC
GGAACGGTCTGCGTTGTCGGGAAGATGCGTGATCTGATCCTTCAACTCAGCAAAAGTTCGATTTATTCAA
CAAAGCCACGTTGTGGCTCAAAATCTCTGATGTTACATTGCACAAGATAAAAATATATCATCATGAACAA
TAAAACTGTCTGCTTACATAAACAGTAATACAAGGGGTGTTATGAGCCATATTCAACGGGAAACGTCTTG
CTCAAGGCCGCGATTAAATTCCAACATGGATGCTGATTTATATGGGTATAAATGGGCTCGCGATAATGTC
GGGCAATCAGGTGCGACAATCTACCGATTGTATGGGAAGCCCGATGCGCCAGAGTTGTTTCTGAAACATG
GCAAAGGTAGCGTTGCCAATGATGTTACAGATGAGATGGTCAGACTAAACTGGCTGACGGAATTTATGCC
TCTTCCGACCATCAAGCATTTTATCCGTACTCCTGATGATGCATGGTTACTCACCACTGCGATCCCAGGG
AAAACAGCATTCCAGGTATTAGAAGAATATCCTGATTCAGGTGAAAATATTGTTGATGCGCTGGCAGTGT
TCCTGCGCCGGTTGCATTCGATTCCTGTTTGTAATTGTCCTTTTAACAGCGATCGCGTATTTCGTCTCGC
TCAGGCGCAATCACGAATGAATAACGGTTTGGTTGATGCGAGTGATTTTGATGACGAGCGTAATGGCTGG
CCTGTTGAACAAGTCTGGAAAGAAATGCATAAACTTTTGCCATTCTCACCGGATTCAGTCGTCACTCATG
GTGATTTCTCACTTGATAACCTTATTTTTGACGAGGGGAAATTAATAGGTTGTATTGATGTTGGACGAGT
CGGAATCGCAGACCGATACCAGGATCTTGCCATCCTATGGAACTGCCTCGGTGAGTTTTCTCCTTCATTA
CAGAAACGGCTTTTTCAAAAATATGGTATTGATAATCCTGATATGAATAAATTGCAGTTTCATTTGATGC
TCGATGAGTTTTTCTAATCAGAATTGGTTAATTGGTTGTAACCATGACCAAAATCCCTTAACGTGAGTTT
TCGTTCCACTGAGCGTCAGACCCCGTAGAAAAGATCAAAGGATCTTCTTGAGATCCTTTTTTTCTGCGCG
TAATCTGCTGCTTGCAAACAAAAAAACCACCGCTACCAGCGGTGGTTTGTTTGCCGGATCAAGAGCTACC
AACTCTTTTTCCGAAGGTAACTGGCTTCAGCAGAGCGCAGATACCAAATACTGTTCTTCTAGTGTAGCCG
TAGTTAGGCCACCACTTCAAGAACTCTGTAGCACCGCCTACATACCTCGCTCTGCTAATCCTGTTACCAG
TGGCTGCTGCCAGTGGCGATAAGTCGTGTCTTACCGGGTTGGACTCAAGACGATAGTTACCGGATAAGGC
GCAGCGGTCGGGCTGAACGGGGGGTTCGTGCACACAGCCCAGCTTGGAGCGAACGACCTACACCGAACTG
AGATACCTACAGCGTGAGCTATGAGAAAGCGCCACGCTTCCCGAAGGGAGAAAGGCGGACAGGTATCCGG
TAAGCGGCAGGGTCGGAACAGGAGAGCGCACGAGGGAGCTTCCAGGGGGAAACGCCTGGTATCTTTATAG
TCCTGTCGGGTTTCGCCACCTCTGACTTGAGCGTCGATTTTTGTGATGCTCGTCAGGGGGGCGGAGCCTA
TGGAAAAACGCCAGCAACGCGGCCTTTTTACGGTTCCTGGCCTTTTGCTGGCCTTTTGCTCACATGAGAT
CTTGGCAGGATATATTGTGGTGTAACGTTATCAGCTTGCATGCCGGTCGATCTAGTAACATAGATGACAC
CGCGCGCGATAATTTATCCTAGTTTGCGCGCTATATTTTGTTTTCTATCGCGTATTAAATGTATAATTGC
GGGACTCTAATCATAAAAACCCATCTCATAAATAACGTCATGCATTACATGTTAATTATTACATGCTTAA
CGTAATTCAACAGAAATTATATGATAATCATCGCAAGACCGGCAACAGGATTCAATCTTAAGAAACTTTA
TTGCCAAATGTTTGAACGATCTGCTTGACTCTAGCTAGAGTCCGAACCCCAGAGTCCCGCTCAGAAGAAC
TCGTCAAGAAGGCGATAGAAGGCGATGCGCTGCGAATCGGGAGCGGCGATACCGTAAAGCACGAGGAAGC
GGTCAGCCCATTCGCCGCCAAGCTCTTCAGCAATATCACGGGTAGCCAACGCTATGTCCTGATAGCGGTC
CGCCACACCCAGCCGGCCACAGTCGATGAATCCAGAAAAGCGGCCATTTTCCACCATGATATTCGGCAAG
CAGGCATCGCCGTGGGTCACGACGAGATCCTCGCCGTCGGGCATCCGCGCCTTGAGCCTGGCGAACAGTT
CGGCTGGCGCGAGCCCCTGATGCTCTTCGTCCAGATCATCCTGATCGACAAGACCGGCTTCCATCCGAGT
ACGTGCTCGCTCGATGCGATGTTTCGCTTGGTGGTCGAATGGGCAGGTAGCCGGATCAAGCGTATGCAGC
CGCCGCATTGCATCAGCCATGATGGATACTTTCTCGGCAGGAGCAAGGTGAGATGACAGGAGATCCTGCC
CCGGCACTTCGCCCAATAGCAGCCAGTCCCTTCCCGCTTCAGTGACAACGTCGAGCACAGCTGCGCAAGG
AACGCCCGTCGTGGCCAGCCACGATAGCCGCGCTGCCTCGTCTTGGAGTTCATTCAGGGCACCGGACAGG
TCGGTCTTGACAAAAAGAACCGGGCGCCCCTGCGCTGACAGCCGGAACACGGCGGCATCAGAGCAGCCGA
TTGTCTGTTGTGCCCAGTCATAGCCGAATAGCCTCTCCACCCAAGCGGCCGGAGAACCTGCGTGCAATCC
ATCTTGTTCAATCATGCCTCGATCGAGTTGAGAGTGAATATGAGACTCTAATTGGATACCGAGGGGAATT
TATGGAACGTCAGTGGAGCATTTTTGACAAGAAATATTTGCTAGCTGATAGTGACCTTAGGCGACTTTTG
AACGCGCAATAATGGTTTCTGACGTATGTGCTTAGCTCATTAAACTCCAGAAACCCGCGGCTCAGTGGCT
CCTTCAACGTTGCGGTTCTGTCAGTTCCAAACGTAAAACGGCTTGTCCCGCGTCATCGGCGGGGGTCATA
ACGTGACTCCCTTAATTCTCCGCTCATGATCGATAACATTAACGCTTACAATTTCCATTCGCCATTCAGG
CTGCGCAACTGTTGGGAAGGGCGATCGGTGCGGGCCTCTTCGCTATTACGCCAGCTGGCGAAAGGGGGAT
GTGCTGCAAGGCGATTAAGTTGGGTAACGCCAGGGTTTTCCCAGTCACGACGTTGTAAAACGACGGCCAG
TGAGCGCGCGTAATACGACTCACTATAGGGCGAATTGGGTACCGGGCCCCCCCTCGAGGTCGACGGTATC
GAT
Features (pLannotate 1.2.2; 26 found; start..end, strand, type, name):
      7..27      -  CDS            lacZα (fragment): LacZα fragment of β-galactosidase; lacZ fragment
    118..789     +  promoter       CaMV 35S promoter (enhanced): cauliflower mosaic virus 35S promoter with a duplicated enhancer region
    824..860     +  ncRNA          PK1-TEV CVMV: Accession: RF01102 - 5'-leader pseudoknot of TEV/CVMV
   1112..1214    +  promoter       cat promoter: promoter of the E. coli cat gene encoding chloramphenicol acetyltransferase
   1245..1547    +  CDS            ccdB: CCDB_ECOLI - Also known as G, letB, letD. Experimental evidence at protein level: Swiss-Prot protein existence level 1. Toxic component of a type II toxin-antitoxin (TA) system, functioning in plasmid maintainence. Responsible for the post- segregational killing (PSK) of plasmid-free cells, also referred to as a plasmid addiction system. Half-life of over 2 hours. Cell killing by CcdB is accompanied by filamentation, defects in chromosome and plasmid segregation, defects in cell division, formation of anucleate cells, decreased DNA synthesis and plasmid loss. Interferes with the activity of DN
   1607..1802    +  CDS            VC155 (fragment): C-terminal fragment of mVenus for use in bimolecular fluorescence complementation (BiFC) (Kodama and Hu, 2010)
   1872..2031    +  polyA_signal   CaMV poly(A) signal (fragment): cauliflower mosaic virus polyadenylation signal
   2036..2096    -  misc_feature   MCS (fragment): pBluescript multiple cloning site
   2109..2127    -  promoter       T3 promoter: promoter for bacteriophage T3 RNA polymerase
   2172..2188    -  protein_bind   lac operator: The lac repressor binds to the lac operator to inhibit transcription in E. coli. This inhibition can be relieved by adding lactose or isopropyl-β-D-thiogalactopyranoside (IPTG). lac repressor encoded by lacI
   2196..2226    -  promoter       lac promoter: promoter for the E. coli lac operon
   2241..2262    -  protein_bind   CAP binding site: CAP binding activates transcription in the presence of cAMP. E. coli catabolite activator protein
   2275..2367    -  CDS            lacI (fragment): lac repressor; lacI; The lac repressor binds to the lac operator to inhibit transcription in E. coli. This inhibition can be relieved by adding lactose or isopropyl-β-D-thiogalactopyranoside (IPTG).
   2369..2493    -  rep_origin     RSF ori (fragment): Plasmids containing the RSF 1030 origin of replication can be propagated in E. coli cells that contain additional plasmids with compatible origins.
   2501..2525    +  misc_feature   RB T-DNA repeat: right border repeat from nopaline C58 T-DNA
   2676..3111    -  rep_origin     pSa ori: origin of replication from bacterial plasmid pSa
   3116..3217    -  CDS            TRA2_ECOLX (fragment): Protein predicted: Swiss-Prot protein existence level 4. Required for transposition of transposon Tn903. From Escherichia coli.
   3402..4217    +  CDS            KanR: aminoglycoside phosphotransferase; aph(3')-Ia; confers resistance to kanamycin in bacteria or G418 (Geneticin®) in eukaryotes
   4318..4906    +  rep_origin     ori: high-copy-number ColE1/pMB1/pBR322/pUC origin of replication
   4973..4995    +  misc_feature   LB T-DNA repeat: left border repeat from nopaline C58 T-DNA (truncated)
   5019..5271    -  terminator     NOS terminator: nopaline synthase terminator and poly(A) signal
   5314..6105    -  CDS            neo: KKA2_KLEPN - Also known as kan, nptII. Experimental evidence at protein level: Swiss-Prot protein existence level 1. Resistance to kanamycin, neomycin, paromomycin, ribostamycin, butirosin and gentamicin B. From Klebsiella pneumoniae.
   6139..6318    -  promoter       NOS promoter: nopaline synthase promoter
   6428..6583    -  CDS            lacZα (fragment): LacZα fragment of β-galactosidase; lacZ fragment
   6591..6609    +  promoter       T7 promoter: promoter for bacteriophage T7 RNA polymerase
   6618..7       -  misc_feature   MCS (fragment) (across the origin): pBluescript multiple cloning site
