[The description below was written by a language model from this plasmid's Addgene catalogue record and pLannotate feature annotations shown in this document.]
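Description:
pNC-BiFC-Ecc is an empty plant expression backbone built on the small binary vector pGreen0029. It is designed to accept genes of interest by Nimble Cloning for bimolecular fluorescence complementation (BiFC) assays in plants. In E. coli it replicates at high copy from a ColE1/pUC-type origin and is selected with kanamycin through a bacterial aph(3')-Ia marker. The pSa origin is the pGreen-type origin for maintenance in Agrobacterium, which in such systems generally depends on replication functions supplied in trans. Because the unmodified vector carries the ccdB toxin gene, it is propagated in a ccdB-tolerant strain.

Between the nopaline-type left and right T-DNA border repeats lie two plant cassettes. The first is the expression unit: an enhanced CaMV 35S promoter with a duplicated enhancer, followed by a TEV-type 5' leader element. Next comes the "NC frame", a cloning cassette containing ccdB under the bacterial cat promoter. It is followed by a C-terminal yellow fluorescent protein fragment, described by the depositor as cEYFP and annotated as a VC155-like fragment, and then by the CaMV polyadenylation signal. Replacing the ccdB cassette with an open reading frame removes the toxin. This gives negative selection against empty vector in ordinary strains and places the insert upstream of cEYFP, so the protein is presumably expressed with the fragment at its C-terminus. The second cassette is nptII (neo) driven by the NOS promoter and terminator, which allows kanamycin selection of transformed plant tissue. Remnants of the pBluescript-derived polylinker, lacZα and the T3/T7 promoters flank these units.

In use, such a fusion is paired with a partner carrying the complementary N-terminal fluorescent fragment. Fluorescence is restored when the two test proteins interact in plant cells.
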