Addgene plasmid #193433: pNC-BiFC-Ecc
Purpose: (Empty Backbone) Nimble cloning-compatible vector for plant BiFC
Depositing lab: Pu Yan. Depositing organization: Chinese Academy of Tropical Agricultural Sciences. Publication: A Nimble Cloning-compatible vector system for high-throughput gene functional analysis in plants. Yan P, Tuo D, Shen W, Deng H, Zhou P, Gao X. Plant Commun. 2023 Mar 13;4(2):100471. doi: 10.1016/j.xplc.2022.100471. Epub 2022 Nov 9. PubMed 36352791.
Backbone
  Vector backbone: pGreen0029
  Vector type: Plant Expression
Growth in bacteria
  Bacterial resistance: Kanamycin, 50 μg/mL
  Growth temperature: 37°C
  Growth strain: ccdB Survival
  Copy number: High Copy
Gene/Insert
  Gene/Insert name: None
Terms and licenses: Academic/Nonprofit Terms; Industry Terms: Not Available to Industry
Depositor comments: NC frame-cEYFP
How to cite: pNC-BiFC-Ecc was a gift from Pu Yan (Addgene plasmid # 193433 ; http://n2t.net/addgene:193433 ; RRID:Addgene_193433)
